Addgene plasmid #45475: pMMBGent
Depositing lab: Michele Swanson. Depositing organization: University of Michigan. Publication: Co-ordination of legionella pneumophila virulence with entry into stationary phase by ppGpp. Hammer BK, Swanson MS. Mol Microbiol. 1999 Aug;33(4):721-31. 10.1046/j.1365-2958.1999.01519.x PubMed 10447882.
Backbone
  Vector backbone: pMMB67EH
  Backbone manufacturer: Bagdasarian Lab
  Modifications to backbone: The Gentamycin cassette was Klenow treated and ligated into the DraI site in pMMB67EH. This inactivates the amp cassette.
  Vector type: Bacterial Expression
Growth in bacteria
  Bacterial resistance: Gentamicin, 10 μg/mL
  Growth temperature: 37°C
  Growth strain: DH5alpha
  Copy number: Unknown
Gene/Insert
  Gene/Insert name: Gentamycin (alt name: MB356)
  Cloning method: Restriction Enzyme; 5′ cloning site EcoRI (destroyed during cloning); 3′ cloning site EcoRI (destroyed during cloning)
  Sequencing primers: 5′ M13-Rev; 3′ pBAD-rev
Terms and licenses: Academic/Nonprofit Terms; Industry Terms: Not Available to Industry
Depositor comments: This is a vector control for IPTG-indicible E. coli relA gene.
How to cite: pMMBGent was a gift from Michele Swanson (Addgene plasmid # 45475 ; http://n2t.net/addgene:45475 ; RRID:Addgene_45475)
