[The description below was written by a language model from this plasmid's Addgene catalogue record and pLannotate feature annotations shown in this document.]
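Description:
pMMBGent is a broad-host-range bacterial expression vector of about 10.5 kb, derived from pMMB67EH by swapping its selectable marker. A blunt-ended gentamicin resistance cassette was ligated into the DraI site of the backbone, which interrupts the β-lactamase gene. The feature table shows this directly. The bla coding sequence is split into two fragments flanking the inserted segment. That segment carries a class 1 integron Pc promoter, the aacC1 gentamicin acetyltransferase gene and a remnant of aadA. Selection is therefore with gentamicin rather than ampicillin.

The plasmid replicates through the RSF1010 system. It has oriV together with the RepA, RepB and RepC proteins, which allow maintenance in many Gram-negative species beyond E. coli. The RSF1010 oriT with mobB and mobC lets the plasmid be mobilised by conjugation when a helper conjugative plasmid supplies the transfer functions. The copy number is not recorded.

The expression module consists of a tac promoter with a lac operator, followed by a pUC18/19-type multiple cloning site and the rrnB 5S rRNA region with the T1 and T2 terminators. A plasmid-borne lacI gene driven by the lacIq promoter keeps the promoter repressed until IPTG is added.

No gene of interest is placed in the cloning site. The only listed insert is the gentamicin cassette itself. The depositor describes the plasmid as the empty-vector control for a companion construct expressing the E. coli relA gene under IPTG induction. The associated publication concerns ppGpp and the coordination of Legionella pneumophila virulence with entry into stationary phase.
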