Features (pLannotate 1.2.2; 25 found; start..end, strand, type, name):
    584..994     -  CDS            mobB: MOBB2_ECOLX - Protein predicted: Swiss-Prot protein existence level 4. This protein is essential to promote the specific transfer of the plasmid in the presence of conjugative plasmids. From Escherichia coli.
   1823..1910    -  oriT           RSF1010 oriT: origin of transfer of the broad-host-range plasmid RSF1010 (Scholz et al., 1989)
   1941..2222    +  CDS            mobC: MOBC_ECOLX - Protein predicted: Swiss-Prot protein existence level 4. This protein is essential to promote the specific transfer of the plasmid in the presence of conjugative plasmids. From Escherichia coli.
   2252..2646    +  rep_origin     RSF1010 oriV: replication origin of the broad-host-range plasmid RSF1010; requires the RSF1010 RepA/B/C proteins for replication (Scholz et al., 1989)
   3084..3735    -  CDS            bla(M) (fragment): β-lactamase lacking the signal sequence; bla(M); allows cytosolic expression of β-lactamase
   3740..3765    +  misc_feature   MCS (fragment): pUC18/19 multiple cloning site
   3807..4148    +  CDS            YPR2_ECOLX (fragment): Protein predicted: Swiss-Prot protein existence level 4. From Escherichia coli.
   4126..4154    +  promoter       Pc promoter: intI1 (promoter lies within the coding sequence); class 1 integron promoter
   4343..4876    +  CDS            GmR: gentamycin acetyltransferase; aacC1; confers resistance to gentamycin
   5245..5418    +  CDS            aadA (fragment): S3AD_SHIFL - Experimental evidence at protein level: Swiss-Prot protein existence level 1. Mediates bacterial resistance to the antibiotics streptomycin and spectinomycin. From Shigella flexneri.
   5441..5652    -  CDS            AmpR (fragment): β-lactamase; bla; confers resistance to ampicillin, carbenicillin, and related antibiotics
   5653..5744    -  promoter       AmpR promoter: bla
   5763..5790    -  terminator     rrnB T2 terminator: transcription terminator T2 from the E. coli rrnB gene
   5882..5968    -  terminator     rrnB T1 terminator: Escherichia coli rrnB; transcription terminator T1 from the E. coli rrnB gene
   5970..6085    -  ncRNA          5S rRNA: Accession: RF00001 - 5S ribosomal RNA
   6171..6227    -  misc_feature   MCS: pUC18/19 multiple cloning site
   6244..6260    -  protein_bind   lac operator: The lac repressor binds to the lac operator to inhibit transcription in E. coli. This inhibition can be relieved by adding lactose or isopropyl-β-D-thiogalactopyranoside (IPTG). lac repressor encoded by lacI
   6268..6296    -  promoter       tac promoter: strong E. coli promoter; hybrid between the trp and lac UV5 promoters
   6372..6473    +  CDS            yciV (fragment): RNAAM_ECOLI - Also known as trpH From Escherichia coli (strain K12).
   6526..6603    +  promoter       lacIq promoter: lacI (mutant); In the lacIq allele, a single base change in the promoter boosts expression of the lacI gene about 10-fold.
   6604..7686    +  CDS            lacI: lac repressor; lacI; The lac repressor binds to the lac operator to inhibit transcription in E. coli. This inhibition can be relieved by adding lactose or isopropyl-β-D-thiogalactopyranoside (IPTG).
   7963..8814    -  CDS            RSF1010 RepC (fragment): replication protein C of the broad-host-range plasmid RSF1010 (Scholz et al., 1989); repC
   8801..9640    -  CDS            RSF1010 RepA: replication protein A of the broad-host-range plasmid RSF1010 (Scholz et al., 1989); repA
   9632..9706    -  ncRNA          Plasmid R1162: Accession: RF00043 - R1162-like plasmid antisense RNA
  10151..584     -  CDS            RSF1010 RepB (across the origin): replication protein B of the broad-host-range plasmid RSF1010 (Scholz et al., 1989); repB
>Addgene plasmid #45475 | pMMBGent | addgene full sequence | sequence record 325940 | Addgene NGS Result
CGCTGGGCCTGCTCGATCTGCTGGCCAGCCTGCTGCACCAGCGCCGGGCCAGCGGTGGCGGTCTTGCCCT
TGGATTCACGCAGCAGCACCCACGGCTGATAACCGGCGCGGGTGGTGTGCTTGTCCTTGCGGTTGGTGAA
GCCCGCCAAGCGGCCATAGTGGCGGCTGTCGGCGCTGGCCGGGTCGGCGTCGTACTCGCTGGCCAGCGTC
CGGGCAATCTGCCCCCGAAGTTCACCGCCTGCGGCGTCGGCCACCTTGACCCATGCCTGATAGTTCTTCG
GGCTGGTTTCCACTACCAGGGCAGGCTCCCGGCCCTCGGCTTTCATGTCATCCAGGTCAAACTCGCTGAG
GTCGTCCACCAGCACCAGACCATGCCGCTCCTGCTCGGCGGGCCTGATATACACGTCATTGCCCTGGGCA
TTCATCCGCTTGAGCCATGGCGTGTTCTGGAGCACTTCGGCGGCTGACCATTCCCGGTTCATCATCTGGC
CGGTGGTGGCGTCCCTGACGCCGATATCGAAGCGCTCACAGCCCATGGCCTTGAGCTGTCGGCCTATGGC
CTGCAAAGTCCTGTCGTTCTTCATCGGGCCACCAAGCGCAGCCAGATCGAGCCGTCCTCGGTTGTCAGTG
GCGTCAGGTCGAGCAAGAGCAACGATGCGATCAGCAGCACCACCGTAGGCATCATGGAAGCCAGCATCAC
GGTTAGCCATAGCTTCCAGTGCCACCCCCGCGACGCGCTCCGGGCGCTCTGCGCGGCGCTGCTCACCTCG
GCGGCTACCTCCCGCAACTCTTTGGCCAGCTCCACCCATGCCGCCCCTGTCTGGCGCTGGGCTTTCAGCC
ACTCCGCCGCCTGCGCCTCGCTGGCCTGCTGGGTCTGGCTCATGACCTGCCGGGCTTCGTCGGCCAGTGT
CGCCATGCTCTGGGCCAGCGGTTCGATCTGCTCCGCTAACTCGTTGATGCCTCTGGATTTCTTCACTCTG
TCGATTGCGTTCATGGTCTATTGCCTCCCGGTATTCCTGTAAGTCGATGATCTGGGCGTTGGCGGTGTCG
ATGTTCAGGGCCACGTCTGCCCGGTCGGTGCGGATGCCCCGGCCTTCCATCTCCACCACGTTCGGCCCCA
GGTGAACACCGGGCAGGCGCTCGATGCCCTGCGCCTCAAGTGTTCTGTGGTCAATGCGGGCGTCGTGGCC
AGCCCGCTCTAATGCCCGGTTGGCATGGTCGGCCCATGCCTCGCGGGTCTGCTCAAGCCATGCCTTGGGC
TTGAGCGCTTCGGTCTTCTGTGCCCCGCCCTTCTCCGGGGTCTTGCCGTTGTACCGCTTGAACCACTGAG
CGGCGGGCCGCTCGATGCCGTCATTGATCCGCTCGGAGATCATCAGGTGGCAGTGCGGGTTCTCGCCGCC
ACCGGCATGGATGGCCAGCGTATACGGCAGGCGCTCGGCACCGGTCAGGTGCTGGGCGAACTCGGACGCC
AGCGCCTTCTGCTGGTCGAGGGTCAGCTCGACCGGCAGGGCAAATTCGACCTCCTTGAACAGCCGCCCAT
TGGCGCGTTCATACAGGTCGGCAGCATCCCAGTAGTCGGCGGGCCGCTCGACGAACTCCGGCATGTGCCC
GGATTCGGCGTGCAAGACTTCATCCATGTCGCGGGCATACTTGCCTTCGCGCTGGATGTAGTCGGCCTTG
GCCCTGGCCGATTGGCCGCCCGACCTGCTGCCGGTTTTCGCCGTAAGGTGATAAATCGCCATGCTGCCTC
GCTGTTGCTTTTGCTTTTCGGCTCCATGCAATGGCCCTCGGAGAGCGCACCGCCCGAAGGGTGGCCGTTA
GGCCAGTTTCTCGAAGAGAAACCGGTAAGTGCGCCCTCCCCTACAAAGTAGGGTCGGGATTGCCGCCGCT
GTGCCTCCATGATAGCCTACGAGACAGCACATTAACAATGGGGTGTCAAGATGGTTAAGGGGAGCAACAA
GGCGGCGGATCGGCTGGCCAAGCTCGAAGAACAACGAGCGCGAATCAATGCCGAAATTCAGCGGGTGCGG
GCAAGGGAACAGCAGCAAGAGCGCAAGAACGAAACAAGGCGCAAGGTGCTGGTGGGGGCCATGATTTTGG
CCAAGGTGAACAGCAGCGAGTGGCCGGAGGATCGGCTCATGGCGGCAATGGATGCGTACCTTGAACGCGA
CCACGACCGCGCCTTGTTCGGTCTGCCGCCACGCCAGAAGGATGAGCCGGGCTGAATGATCGACCGAGAC
AGGCCCTGCGGGGCTGCACACGCGCCCCCACCCTTCGGGTAGGGGGAAAGGCCGCTAAAGCGGCTAAAAG
CGCTCCAGCGTATTTCTGCGGGGTTTGGTGTGGGGTTTAGCGGGCTTTGCCCGCCTTTCCCCCTGCCGCG
CAGCGGTGGGGCGGTGTGTAGCCTAGCGCAGCGAATAGACCAGCTATCCGGCCTCTGGCCGGGCATATTG
GGCAAGGGCAGCAGCGCCCCACAAGGGCGCTGATAACCGCGCCTAGTGGATTATTCTTAGATAATCATGG
ATGGATTTTTCCAACACCCCGCCAGCCCCCGCCCCTGCTGGGTTTGCAGGTTTGGGGGCGTGACAGTTAT
TGCAGGGGTTCGTGACAGTTATTGCAGGGGGGCGTGACAGTTATTGCAGGGGTTCGTGACAGTTAGTACG
GGAGTGACGGGCACTGGCTGGCAATGTCTAGCAACGGCAGGCATTTCGGCTGAGGGTAAAAGAACTTTCC
GCTAAGCGATAGACTGTATGTAAACACAGTATTGCAAGGACGCGGAACATGCCTCATGTGGCGGCCAGGA
CGGCCAGCCGGGATCGGGATACTGGTCGTTACCAGAGCCACCGACCCGAGCAAACCCTTCTCTATCAGAT
CGTTGACGAGTATTACCCGGCATTCGCTGCGCTTATGGCAGAGCAGGGAAAGGAATTGCCGGGCTATGTG
CAACGGGAATTTGAAGAATTTCTCCAATGCGGGCGGCTGGAGCATGGCTTTCTACGGGTTCGCTGCGAGT
CTTGCCACGCCGAGCACCTGGTCGCTTTCAGAAATCAATCTAAAGTATATATGAGTAAACTTGGTCTGAC
AGTTACCAATGCTTAATCAGTGAGGCACCTATCTCAGCGATCTGTCTATTTCGTTCATCCATAGTTGCCT
GACTCCCCGTCGTGTAGATAACTACGATACGGGAGGGCTTACCATCTGGCCCCAGTGCTGCAATGATACC
GCGAGACCCACGCTCACCGGCTCCAGATTTATCAGCAATAAACCAGCCAGCCGGAAGGGCCGAGCGCAGA
AGTGGTCCTGCAACTTTATCCGCCTCCATCCAGTCTATTAATTGTTGCCGGGAAGCTAGAGTAAGTAGTT
CGCCAGTTAATAGTTTGCGCAACGTTGTTGCCATTGCTACAGGCATCGTGGTGTCACGCTCGTCGTTTGG
TATGGCTTCATTCAGCTCCGGTTCCCAACGATCAAGGCGAGTTACATGATCCCCCATGTTGTGCAAAAAA
GCGGTTAGCTCCTTCGGTCCTCCGATCGTTGTCAGAAGTAAGTTGGCCGCAGTGTTATCACTCATGGTTA
TGGCAGCACTGCATAATTCTCTTACTGTCATGCCATCCGTAAGATGCTTTTCTGTGACTGGTGAGTACTC
AACCAAGTCATTCTGAGAATAGTGTATGCGGCGACCGAGTTGCTCTTGCCCGGCGTCAACACGGGATAAT
ACCGCGCCACATAGCAGAACTTTAATTCCGGGATCCTCTAGAGTCGACCTGCAGGTCGACTCTAGAGACA
ATGCCAAGAACAGATCCGTCAGCTTGCATGCCCGTTCCATACAGAAGCTGGGCGAACAAACGATGCTCGC
CTTCCAGAAAACCGAGGATGCGAACCACTTCATCCGGGGTCAGCACCACCGGCAAGCGCCGCGACGGCCG
AGGTCTTCCGATCTCCTGAAGCCAGGGCAGATCCGTGCACAGCACCTTGCCGTAGAAGAACAGCAAGGCC
GCCAATGCCTGACGATGCGTGGAGACCGAAACCTTGCGCTCGTTCGCCAGCCAGGACAGAAATGCCTCGA
CTTCGCTGCTGCCCAAGGTTGCCGGGTGACGCACACCGTGGAAACGGATGAAGGCACGAACCCAGTTGAC
ATAAGCCTGTTCGGTTCGTAAACTGTAATGCAAGTAGCGTATGCGCTCACGCAACTGGTCCAGAACCTTG
ACCGAACGCAGCGGTGGTAACGGCGCAGTGGCGGTTTTCATGGCTTGTTATGACTGTTTTTTTGTACAGT
CTATGCCTCGGGCATCCAAGCAGCAAGCGCGTTACGCCGTGGGTCGATGTTTGATGTTATGGAGCAGCAA
CGATGTTACGCAGCAGCAACGATGTTACGCAGCAGGGCAGTCGCCCTAAAACAAAGTTAGGTGGCTCAAG
TATGGGCATCATTCGCACATGTAGGCTCGGCCCTGACCAAGTCAAATCCATGCGGGCTGCTCTTGATCTT
TTCGGTCGTGAGTTCGGAGACGTAGCCACCTACTCCCAACATCAGCCGGACTCCGATTACCTCGGGAACT
TGCTCCGTAGTAAGACATTCATCGCGCTTGCTGCCTTCGACCAAGAAGCGGTTGTTGGCGCTCTCGCGGC
TTACGTTCTGCCCAAGTTTGAGCAGCCGCGTAGTGAGATCTATATCTATGATCTCGCAGTCTCCGGCGAG
CACCGGAGGCAGGGCATTGCCACCGCGCTCATCAATCTCCTCAAGCATGAGGCCAACGCGCTTGGTGCTT
ATGTGATCTACGTGCAAGCAGATTACGGTGACGATCCCGCAGTGGCTCTCTATACAAAGTTGGGCATACG
GGAAGAAGTGATGCACTTTGATATCGACCCAAGTACCGCCACCTAACAATTCGTTCAAGCCGAGATCGGC
TTCCCGGCCGCGGAGTTGTTCGGTAAATTGTCACAACGCCGCGGCCGCAAAGCGCTCCGGCTTAACTCAG
GCGTTAGTCCCATCACCCGCTTTATGCGCGCAGCCACTTATTTCAGCGCTCCGCCCTGTTCCAAAGGCTT
TCTAGCCTTTTGGGCCTCCAGCGCTTGTGCAGCAAGCGCCACCAGCTATCCTTCTTGCAGCGCTGCGCCG
CTTTCGTGGTCCAGCGGTTTTTCTTGGGCTGCGCCCTTCTTCAAGGCCGGGCGCTCCCTTTTGGCCTTCG
GGTCTAACTCTGCGGTCAAGCGGACCCGCATTCTGCGGGCCGCTTACCTTGGCCGTTAGACATCATGAGG
GTAGCGGTGACCATCGAAATTTCGAACCAACTATCAGAGGTGCTAAGCGTCATTGAGCGCCATCTGGAAT
CAACGTTGCTGGCCGTGCATTTGTACGGCTCCGCAGTGGATGGCGGCCTGAAGCCATACAGCGATATTGA
TTTGTTGGTTACTGTGGCCGTAAAGCTGACGGATCTAGAGGATCCCGGAATTAAAAGTGCTCATCATTGG
AAAACGTTCTTCGGGGCGAAAACTCTCAAGGATCTTACCGCTGTTGAGATCCAGTTCGATGTAACCCACT
CGTGCACCCAACTGATCTTCAGCATCTTTTACTTTCACCAGCGTTTCTGGGTGAGCAAAAACAGGAAGGC
AAAATGCCGCAAAAAAGGGAATAAGGGCGACACGGAAATGTTGAATACTCATACTCTTCCTTTTTCAATA
TTATTGAAGCATTTATCAGGGTTATTGTCTCATGAGCGGATACATATTTGAATGTATTTAGAAAAATAAA
CAAAAGAGTTTGTAGAAACGCAAAAAGGCCATCCGTCAGGATGGCCTTCTGCTTAATTTGATGCCTGGCA
GTTTATGGCGGGCGTCCTGCCCGCCACCCTCCGGGCCGTTGCTTCGCAACGTTCAAATCCGCTCCCGGCG
GATTTGTCCTACTCAGGAGAGCGTTCACCGACAAACAACAGATAAAACGAAAGGCCCAGTCTTTCGACTG
AGCCTTTCGTTTTATTTGATGCCTGGCAGTTCCCTACTCTCGCATGGGGAGACCCCACACTACCATCGGC
GCTACGGCGTTTCACTTCTGAGTTCGGCATGGGGTCAGGTGGGACCACCGCGCTACTGCCGCCAGGCAAA
TTCTGTTTTATCAGACCGCTTCTGCGTTCTGATTTAATCTGTATCAGGCTGAAAATCTTCTCTCATCCGC
CAAAACAGCCAAGCTTGCATGCCTGCAGGTCGACTCTAGAGGATCCCCGGGTACCGAGCTCGAATTCTGT
TTCCTGTGTGAAATTGTTATCCGCTCACAATTCCACACATTATACGAGCCGATGATTAATTGTCAACAGC
TCATTTCAGAATATTTGCCAGAACCGTTATGATGTCGGCGCAAAAAACATTATCCAGAACGGGAGTGCGC
CTTGAGCGACACGAATTATGCAGTGATTTACGACCTGCACAGCCATACCACAGCTTCCGATGGCTGCCTG
ACGCCAGAAGCATTGGTGCACCGTGCAGTCGATAAGCCCGGATCAGCTTGCAATTCGCGCGCGAAGGCGA
AGCGGCATTTACGTTGACACCATCGAATGGTGCAAAACCTTTCGCGGTATGGCATGATAGCGCCCGGAAG
AGAGTCAATTCAGGGTGGTGAATGTGAAACCAGTAACGTTATACGATGTCGCAGAGTATGCCGGTGTCTC
TTATCAGACCGTTTCCCGCGTGGTGAACCAGGCCAGCCACGTTTCTGCGAAAACGCGGGAAAAAGTGGAA
GCGGCGATGGCGGAGCTGAATTACATTCCCAACCGCGTGGCACAACAACTGGCGGGCAAACAGTCGTTGC
TGATTGGCGTTGCCACCTCCAGTCTGGCCCTGCACGCGCCGTCGCAAATTGTCGCGGCGATTAAATCTCG
CGCCGATCAACTGGGTGCCAGCGTGGTGGTGTCGATGGTAGAACGAAGCGGCGTCGAAGCCTGTAAAGCG
GCGGTGCACAATCTTCTCGCGCAACGCGTCAGTGGGCTGATCATTAACTATCCGCTGGATGACCAGGATG
CCATTGCTGTGGAAGCTGCCTGCACTAATGTTCCGGCGTTATTTCTTGATGTCTCTGACCAGACACCCAT
CAACAGTATTATTTTCTCCCATGAAGACGGTACGCGACTGGGCGTGGAGCATCTGGTCGCATTGGGTCAC
CAGCAAATCGCGCTGTTAGCGGGCCCATTAAGTTCTGTCTCGGCGCGTCTGCGTCTGGCTGGCTGGCATA
AATATCTCACTCGCAATCAAATTCAGCCGATAGCGGAACGGGAAGGCGACTGGAGTGCCATGTCCGGTTT
TCAACAAACCATGCAAATGCTGAATGAGGGCATCGTTCCCACTGCGATGCTGGTTGCCAACGATCAGATG
GCGCTGGGCGCAATGCGCGCCATTACCGAGTCCGGGCTGCGCGTTGGTGCGGATATCTCGGTAGTGGGAT
ACGACGATACCGAAGACAGCTCATGTTATATCCCGCCGTTAACCACCATCAAACAGGATTTTCGCCTGCT
GGGGCAAACCAGCGTGGACCGCTTGCTGCAACTCTCTCAGGGCCAGGCGGTGAAGGGCAATCAGCTGTTG
CCCGTCTCACTGGTGAAAAGAAAAACCACCCTGGCGCCCAATACGCAAACCGCCTCTCCCCGCGCGTTGG
CCGATTCATTAATGCAGCTGGCACGACAGGTTTCCCGACTGGAAAGCGGGCAGTGAGCGCAACGCAATTA
ATGTAAGTTAGCGCGAATTGCAAGCTGGCCGACGCGCTGGGCTACGTCTTGCTGGCGTTCGGGAGCAGAA
GAGCATACATCTGGAAGCAAAGCCAGGAAAGCGGCCTATGGAGCTGTGCGGCAGCGCTCAGTAGGCAATT
TTTCAAAATATTGTTAAGCCTTTTCTGAGCATGGTATTTTTCATGGTATTACCAATTAGCAGGAAAATAA
GCCATTGAATATAAAAGATAAAAATGTCTTGTTTACAATAGAGTGGGGGGGGTCAGCCTGCCGCCTTGGG
CCGGGTGATGTCGTACTTGCCCGCCGCGAACTCGGTTACCGTCCAGCCCAGCGCGACCAGCTCCGGCAAC
GCCTCGCGCACCCGCTGGCGGCGCTTGCGCATGGTCGAACCACTGGCCTCTGACGGCCAGACATAGCCGC
ACAAGGTATCTATGGAAGCCTTGCCGGTTTTGCCGGGGTCGATCCAGCCACACAGCCGCTGGTGCAGCAG
GCGGGCGGTTTCGCTGTCCAGCGCCCGCACCTCGTCCATGCTGATGCGCACATGCTGGCCGCCACCCATG
ACGGCCTGCGCGATCAAGGGGTTCAGGGCCACGTACAGGCGCCCGTCCGCCTCGTCGCTGGCGTACTCCG
ACAGCAGCCGAAACCCCTGCCGCTTGCGGCCATTCTGGGCGATGATGGATACCTTCCAAAGGCGCTCGAT
GCAGTCCTGTATGTGCTTGAGCGCCCCACCACTATCGACCTCTGCCCCGATTTCCTTTGCCAGCGCCCGA
TAGCTACCTTTGACCACCATGGCATCAGCGGTGACGGCCTCCCACTTGGGTTCCAGGAACAGCCGGAGCT
GCCGTCCGCCTTCGGTCTTGGGTTCCGGGCCAAGCACTAGGCCATTAGGCCCAGCCATGGCCACCAGCCC
TTGCAGGATGCGCAGATCATCAGCGCCCAGCGGCTCCGGGCCGCTGAACTCGATCCGCTTGCCGTCGCCG
TAGTCATACGTCACGTCCAGCTTGCTGCGCTTGCGCTCGCCCCGCTTGAGGGCACGGAACAGGCCGGGGG
CCAGACAGTGCGCCGGGTCGTGCCGGACGTGGCTGAGGCTGTGCTTGTTCTTAGGCTTCACCACGGGGCA
CCCCCTTGCTCTTGCGCTGCCTCTCCAGCACGGCGGGCTTGAGCACCCCGCCGTCATGCCGCCTGAACCA
CCGATCAGCGAACGGTGCGCCATAGTTGGCCTTGCTCACACCGAAGCGGACGAAGAACCGGCGCTGGTCG
TCGTCCACACCCCATTCCTCGGCCTCGGCGCTGGTCATGCTCGACAGGTAGGACTGCCAGCGGATGTTAT
CGACCAGTACCGAGCTGCCCCGGCTGGCCTGCTGCTGGTCGCCTGCGCCCATCATGGCCGCGCCCTTGCT
GGCATGGTGCAGGAACACGATAGAGCACCCGGTATCGGCGGCGATGGCCTCCATGCGACCGATGACCTGG
GCCATGGGGCCGCTGGCGTTTTCTTCCTCGATGTGGAACCGGCGCAGCGTGTCCAGCACCATCAGGCGGC
GGCCCTCGGCGGCGCGCTTGAGGCCGTCGAACCACTCCGGGGCCATGATGTTGGGCAGGCTGCCGATCAG
CGGCTGGATCAGCAGGCCGTCAGCCACGGCTTGCCGTTCCTCGGCGCTGAGGTGCGCCCCAAGGGCGTGC
AGGCGGTGATGAATGGCGGTGGGCGGGTCTTCGGCGGGCAGGTAGATCACCGGGCCGGTGGGCAGTTCGC
CCACCTCCAGCAGATCCGGCCCGCCTGCAATCTGTGCGGCCAGTTGCAGGGCCAGCATGGATTTACCGGC
ACCACCGGGCGACACCAGCGCCCCGACCGTACCGGCCACCATGTTGGGCAAAACGTAGTCCAGCGGTGGC
GGCGCTGCTGCGAACGCCTCCAGAATATTGATAGGCTTATGGGTAGCCATTGATTGCCTCCTTTGCAGGC
AGTTGGTGGTTAGGCGCTGGCGGGGTCACTACCCCCGCCCTGCGCCGCTCTGAGTTCTTCCAGGCACTCG
CGCAGCGCCTCGTATTCGTCGTCGGTCAGCCAGAACTTGCGCTGACGCATCCCTTTGGCCTTCATGCGCT
CGGCATATCGCGCTTGGCGTACAGCGTCAGGGCTGGCCAGCAGGTCGCCGGTCTGCTTGTCCTTTTGGTC
TTTCATATCAGTCACCGAGAAACTTGCCGGGGCCGAAAGGCTTGTCTTCGCGGAACAAGGACAAGGTGCA
GCCGTCAAGGTTAAGGCTGGCCATATCAGCGACTGAAAAGCGGCCAGCCTCGGCCTTGTTTGACGTATAA
CCAAAGCCACCGGGCAACCAATAGCCCTTGTCACTTTTGATCAGGTAGACCGACCCTGAAGCGCTTTTTT
CGTATTCCATAAAACCCCCTTCTGTGCGTGAGTACTCATAGTATAACAGGCGTGAGTACCAACGCAAGCA
CTACATGCTGAAATCTGGCCCGCCCCTGTCCATGCCTCGCTGGCGGGGTGCCGGTGCCCGTGCCAGCTCG
GCCCGCGCAAGCTGGACGCTGGGCAGACCCATGACCTTGCTGACGGTGCGCTCGATGTAATCCGCTTCGT
GGCCGGGCTTGCGCTCTGCCAGCGCTGGGCTGGCCTCGGCCATGGCCTTGCCGATTTCCTCGGCACTGCG
GCCCCGGCTGGCCAGCTTCTGCGCGGCGATAAAGTCGCACTTGCTGAGGTCATCACCGAAGCGCTTGACC
AGCCCGGCCATCTCGCTGCGGTACTCGTCCAGCGCCGTGCGCCGGTGGCGGCTAAGCTGCCGCTCGGGCA
GTTCGAGGCTGGCCAGCCTGCGGGCCTTCTCCTGCTGC
