>Addgene plasmid #45475 | pMMBGent | addgene partial sequence | sequence record 64373 | Tac promoter
GCATGCAAGCTTGGCTGTTTTGGCGGATGAGAGAAGATTTTCAGCCTGATACAGATTAAATCAGAACGCA
GAAGCGGTCTGATAAAACAGAATTTGCCTGGCGGCAGTAGCGCGGTGGTCCCACCTGACCCCATGCCGAA
CTCAGAAGTGAAACGCCGTAGCGCCGATGGTAGTGTGGGGTCTCCCCATGCGAGAGTAGGGAACTGCCAG
GCATCAAATAAAACGAAAGGCTCAGTCGAAAGACTGGGCCTTTCGTTTTATCTGTTGTTTGTCGGTGAAC
GCTCTCCTGAGTAGGACAAATCCGCCGGGAGCGGATTTGAACGTTGCGAAGCAACGGCCCGGAGGGTGGC
GGGCAG
